>Addgene plasmid #212727 | pET24a-His6-CUbo(K63R)-MCS | addgene full sequence | sequence record 418842 | Addgene NGS Result
TGGCGAATGGG
[124 nt withheld, positions 12-135]
C
[91 nt withheld, positions 137-227]
A
[49 nt withheld, positions 229-277]
CCTTTGACGTTGGAGTCCACGTTCTTT
[37 nt withheld, positions 305-341]
ACCCTATCTCGGTCTATTCTTTTGATTTATAAGGGATTTTGCCGATTTCGGCCTATTGGTTAAAAAATGA
GCTGATTTAACAAAAATTTAACGCGAATTTTAACAAAATATTAACGCTTACAATTTAGGTGGCACTTTTC
GGGGAAATGTGCGCGGAACCCCTATTTGTTTATTTTTCTAAATACATTCAAATATGTATCCGCTCATGAA
TTAATTCTTAGAAAAACTCATCGAGCATCAAATGAAACTGCAATTTATTCATATCAGGATTATCAATACC
ATATTTTTGAAAAAGCCGTTTCTGTAATGAAGGAGAAAACTCACCGAGGCAGTTCCATAGGATGGCAAGA
TCCTGGTATCGGTCTGCGATTCCGACTCGTCCAACATCAATACAACCTATTAATTTCCCCTCGTCAAAAA
TAAGGTTATCAAGTGAGAAATCACCATGAGTGACGACTGAATCCGGTGAGAATGGCAAAAGTTTATGCAT
TTCTTTCCAGACTTGTTCAACAGGCCAGCCATTACGCTCGTCATCAAAATCACTCGCATCAACCAAACCG
TTATTCATTCGTGATTGCGCCTGAGCGAGACGAAATACGCGATCGCTGTTAAAAGGACAATTACAAACAG
GAATCGAATGCAACCGGCGCAGGAACACTGCCAGCGCATCAACAATATTTTCACCTGAATCAGGATATTC
TTCTAATACCTGGAATGCTGTTTTCCCGGGGATCGCAGTGGTGAGTAACCATGCATCATCAGGAGTACGG
ATAAAATGCTTGATGGTCGGAAGAGGCATAAATTCCGTCAGCCAGTTTAGTCTGACCATCTCATCTGTAA
CATCATTGGCAACGCTACCTTTGCCATGTTTCAGAAACAACTCTGGCGCATCGGGCTTCCCATACAATCG
ATAGATTGTCGCACCTGATTGCCCGACATTATCGCGAGCCCATTTATACCCATATAAATCAGCATCCATG
TTGGAATTTAATCGCGGCCTAGAGCAAGACGTTTCCCGTTGAATATGGCTCATAACACCCCTTGTATTAC
TGTTTATGTAAGCAGACAGTTTTATTGTTCATGACCAAAATCCCTTAACGTGAGTTTTCGTTCCACTGAG
CGTCAGACCCCGTAGAAAAGATCAAAGGATCTTCTTGAGATCCTTTTTTTCTGCGCGTAATCTGCTGCTT
GCAAACAAAAAAACCACCGCTACCAGCGGTGGTTTGTTTGCCGGATCAAGAGCTACCAACTCTTTTTCCG
AAGGTAACTGGCTTCAGCAGAGCGCAGATACCAAATACTGTCCTTCTAGTGTAGCCGTAGTTAGGCCACC
ACTTCAAGAACTCTGTAGCACCGCCTACATACCTCGCTCTGCTAATCCTGTTACCAGTGGCTGCTGCCAG
TGGCGATAAGTCGTGTCTTACCGGGTTGGACTCAAGACGATAGTTACCGGATAAGGCGCAGCGGTCGGGC
TGAACGGGGGGTTCGTGCACACAGCCCAGCTTGGAGCGAACGACCTACACCGAACTGAGATACCTACAGC
GTGAGCTATGAGAAAGCGCCACGCTTCCCGAAGGGAGAAAGGCGGACAGGTATCCGGTAAGCGGCAGGGT
CGGAACAGGAGAGCGCACGAGGGAGCTTCCAGGGGGAAACGCCTGGTATCTTTATAGTCCTGTCGGGTTT
CGCCACCTCTGACTTGAGCGTCGATTTTTGTGATGCTCGTCAGGGGGGCGGAGCCTATGGAAAAACGCCA
GCAACGCGGCCTTTTTACGGTTCCTGGCCTTTTGCTGGCCTTTTGCTCACATGTTCTTTCCTGCGTTATC
CCCTGATTCTGTGGATAACCGTATTACCGCCTTTGAGTGAGCTGATACCGCTCGCCGCAGCCGAACGACC
GAGCGCAGCGAGTCAGTGAGCGAGGAAGCGGAAGAGCGCCTGATGCGGTATTTTCTCCTTACGCATCTGT
GCGGTATTTCACACCGCAATGGTGCACTCTCAGTACAATCTGCTCTGATGCCGCATAGTTAAGCCAGTAT
ACACTCCGCTATCGCTACGTGACTGGGTCATGGCTGCGCCCCGACACCCGCCAACACCCGCTGACGCGCC
CTGACGGGCTTGTCTGCTCCCGGCATCCGCTTACAGACAAGCTGTGACCGTCTCCGGGAGCTGCATGTGT
CAGAGGTTTTCACCGTCATCACCGAAACGCGCGAGGCAGCTGCGGTAAAGCTCATCAGCGTGGTCGTGAA
GCGATTCACAGATGTCTGCCTGTTCATCCGCGTCCAGCTCGTTGAGTTTCTCCAGAAGCGTTAATGTCTG
GCTTCTGATAAAGCGGGCCATGTTAAGGGCGGTTTTTTCCTGTTTGGTCACTGATGCCTCCGTGTAAGGG
GGATTTCTGTTCATGGGGGTAATGATACCGATGAAACGAGAGAGGATGCTCACGATACGGGTTACTGATG
ATGAACATGCCCGGTTACTGGAACGTTGTGAGGGTAAACAACTGGCGGTATGGATGCGGCGGGACCAGAG
AAAAATCACTCAGGGTCAATGCCAGCGCTTCGTTAATACAGATGTAGGTGTTCCACAGGGTAGCCAGCAG
CATCCTGCGATGCAGATCCGGAACATAATGGTGCAGGGCGCTGACTTCCGCGTTTCCAGACTTTACGAAA
CACGGAAACCGAAGACCATTCATGTTGTTGCTCAGGTCGCAGACGTTTTGCAGCAGCAGTCGCTTCACGT
TCGCTCGCGTATCGGTGATTCATTCTGCTAACCAGTAAGGCAACCCCGCCAGCCTAGCCGGGTCCTCAAC
GACAGGAGCACGATCATGCGCACCCGTGGGGCCGCCATGCCGGCGATAATGGCCTGCTTCTCGCCGAAAC
GTTTGGTGGCGGGACCAGTGACGAAGGCTTGAGCGAGGGCGTGCAAGATTCCGAATACCGCAAGCGACAG
GCCGATCATCGTCGCGCTCCAGCGAAAGCGGTCCTCGCCGAAAATGACCCAGAGCGCTGCCGGCACCTGT
CCTACGAGTTGCATGATAAAGAAGACAGTCATAAGTGCGGCGACGATAGTCATGCCCCGCGCCCACCGGA
AGGAGCTGACTGGGTTGAAGGCTCTCAAGGGCATCGGTCGAGATCCCGGTGCCTAATGAGTGAGCTAACT
TACATTAATTGCGTTGCGCTCACTGCCCGCTTTCCAGTCGGGAAACCTGTCGTGCCAGCTGCATTAATGA
ATCGGCCAACGCGCGGGGAGAGGCGGTTTGCGTATTGGGCGCCAGGGTGGTTTTTCTTTTCACCAGTGAG
ACGGGCAACAGCTGATTGCCCTTCACCGCCTGGCCCTGAGAGAGTTGCAGCAAGCGGTCCACGCTGGTTT
GCCCCAGCAGGCGAAAATCCTGTTTGATGGTGGTTAACGGCGGGATATAACATGAGCTGTCTTCGGTATC
GTCGTATCCCACTACCGAGATATCCGCACCAACGCGCAGCCCGGACTCGGTAATGGCGCGCATTGCGCCC
AGCGCCATCTGATCGTTGGCAACCAGCATCGCAGTGGGAACGATGCCCTCATTCAGCATTTGCATGGTTT
GTTGAAAACCGGACATGGCACTCCAGTCGCCTTCCCGTTCCGCTATCGGCTGAATTTGATTGCGAGTGAG
ATATTTATGCCAGCCAGCCAGACGCAGACGCGCCGAGACAGAACTTAATGGGCCCGCTAACAGCGCGATT
TGCTGGTGACCCAATGCGACCAGATGCTCCACGCCCAGTCGCGTACCGTCTTCATGGGAGAAAATAATAC
TGTTGATGGGTGTCTGGTCAGAGACATCAAGAAATAACGCCGGAACATTAGTGCAGGCAGCTTCCACAGC
AATGGCATCCTGGTCATCCAGCGGATAGTTAATGATCAGCCCACTGACGCGTTGCGCGAGAAGATTGTGC
ACCGCCGCTTTACAGGCTTCGACGCCGCTTCGTTCTACCATCGACACCACCACGCTGGCACCCAGTTGAT
CGGCGCGAGATTTAATCGCCGCGACAATTTGCGACGGCGCGTGCAGGGCCAGACTGGAGGTGGCAACGCC
AATCAGCAACGACTGTTTGCCCGCCAGTTGTTGTGCCACGCGGTTGGGAATGTAATTCAGCTCCGCCATC
GCCGCTTCCACTTTTTCCCGCGTTTTCGCAGAAACGTGGCTGGCCTGGTTCACCACGCGGGAAACGGTCT
GATAAGAGACACCGGCATACTCTGCGACATCGTATAACGTTACTGGTTTCACATTCACCACCCTGAATTG
ACTCTCTTCCGGGCGCTATCATGCCATACCGCGAAAGGTTTTGCGCCATTCGATGGTGTCCGGGATCTCG
ACGCTCTCCCTTATGCGACTCCTGCATTAGGAAGCAGCCCAGTAGTAGGTTGAGGCCGTTGAGCACCGCC
GCCGCAAGGAATGGTGCATGCAAGGAGATGGCGCCCAACAGTCCCCCGGCCACGGGGCCTGCCACCATAC
CCACGCCGAAACAAGCGCTCATGAGCCCGAAGTGGCGAGCCCGATCTTCCCCATCGGTGATGTCGGCGAT
ATAGGCGCCAGCAACCGCACCTGTGGCGCCGGTGATGCCGGCCACGATGCGTCCGGCGTAGAGGATCGAG
ATCTCGATCCCGCGAAATTAATACGACTCACTATAGGGGAATTGTGAGCGGATAACAATTCCCCTCTAGA
AATAATTTTGTTTAACTTTAAGAAGGAGATATACCATGGGCAGCAGCCATCATCATCATCATCACAGCAG
CGGCATGGGAGTGCAGGTGGAAACCATCTCCCCAGGAGACGGGCGCACCTTCCCCAAGCGCGGCCAGACC
TGCGTGGTGCACTACACCGGGATGCTTGAAGATGGAAAGAAATTTGATTCCTCCCGGGACAGAAACAAGC
CCTTTAAGTTTATGCTAGGCAAGCAGGAGGTGATCCGAGGCTGGGAAGAAGGGGTTGCCCAGATGAGTGT
GGGTCAGAGAGCCAAACTGACTATATCTCCAGATTATGCCTATGGTGCCACTGGGCACCCAGGCATCATC
CCACCACATGCCACTCTCGTCTTCGATGTGGAGCTTCTAAAACTGGAAGGGTCGACCGGTATCCCTCCAG
ATCAACAAAGATTGATCTTTGCCGGTAAGCAGCTAGAAGACGGTAGAACGCTGTCTGATTACAACATTCA
GCGAGAGTCCACCTTACATCTTGTGCTAAGGCTAAGAGGTGTTACTGGATCCGAATTCGAGCTCCGTCGA
CAAGCTTGCGGCCGCACTCGAGCACCACCACCACCACCACTGAGATCCGGCTGCTAACAAAGCCCGAAAG
GAAGCTGAGTTGGCTGCTGCCACCGCTGAGCAATAACTAGCATAACCCCTTGGGGCCTCTAAACGGGTCT
TGAGGGGTTTTTTGCTGAAAGGAGGAACTATATCCGGAT
Features (pLannotate 1.2.2; 21 found; start..end, strand, type, name):
     12..440     +  rep_origin     f1 ori (sequence partly withheld): f1 bacteriophage origin of replication; arrow indicates direction of (+) strand synthesis
    493..550     +  promoter       AmpR promoter (fragment): bla
    559..1374    -  CDS            KanR: aminoglycoside phosphotransferase; aph(3')-Ia; confers resistance to kanamycin in bacteria or G418 (Geneticin®) in eukaryotes
   1496..2084    +  rep_origin     ori: high-copy-number ColE1/pMB1/pBR322/pUC origin of replication
   2270..2409    -  misc_feature   bom: basis of mobility region from pBR322
   2511..2702    -  CDS            rop: Rop protein, which maintains plasmids at low copy number; rop
   2719..3099    +  CDS            YPB1_ECOLX: Protein predicted: Swiss-Prot protein existence level 4. From Escherichia coli.
   3171..3462    -  CDS            TcR (fragment): tetracycline efflux protein; tet; confers resistance to tetracycline
   3477..3498    -  protein_bind   CAP binding site: CAP binding activates transcription in the presence of cAMP. E. coli catabolite activator protein
   3511..4593    -  CDS            lacI: lac repressor; lacI; The lac repressor binds to the lac operator to inhibit transcription in E. coli. This inhibition can be relieved by adding lactose or isopropyl-β-D-thiogalactopyranoside (IPTG).
   4594..4671    -  promoter       lacI promoter: lacI
   4679..4958    -  CDS            TcR (fragment): tetracycline efflux protein; tet; confers resistance to tetracycline
   4980..4998    +  promoter       T7 promoter: promoter for bacteriophage T7 RNA polymerase
   4999..5023    +  protein_bind   lac operator: The lac repressor binds to the lac operator to inhibit transcription in E. coli. This inhibition can be relieved by adding lactose or isopropyl-β-D-thiogalactopyranoside (IPTG). lac repressor encoded by lacI
   5038..5060    +  RBS            RBS: efficient ribosome binding site from bacteriophage T7 gene 10 (Olins and Rangwala, 1989)
   5079..5095    +  CDS            capTEV™ (fragment): composite tag for in vivo biotinylation, TEV protease cleavage, and 6xHis tagging
   5106..5429    +  CDS            FKBP1A: FKB1A_HUMAN - Also known as FKBP1, FKBP12. Experimental evidence at protein level: Swiss-Prot protein existence level 1. Keeps in an inactive conformation TGFBR1, the TGF-beta type I serine/threonine kinase receptor, preventing TGF-beta receptor activation in absence of ligand. Recruits SMAD7 to ACVR1B which prevents the association of SMAD2 and SMAD3 with the activin receptor complex, thereby blocking the activin signal. May modulate the RYR1 calcium channel activity. PPIases accelerate the folding of proteins. It catalyzes the cis-trans isomerization of proline imidic peptide bonds in oligop
   5439..5562    +  CDS            ubiquitin (fragment): Saccharomyces cerevisiae ubiquitin
   5614..5631    +  CDS            9xHis (fragment): 9xHis affinity tag
   5641..5690    +  CDS            SET1 (fragment): solubility-enhancement tag derived from T7 phage gene 10B
   5698..5745    +  terminator     T7 terminator: transcription terminator for bacteriophage T7 RNA polymerase
