[The description below was written by a language model from this plasmid's Addgene catalogue record and pLannotate feature annotations shown in this document.]
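Description:
pET24a-His6-CUbo(K63R)-MCS is an empty bacterial expression backbone of about 5.8 kb, built on pET24a and designed to produce a protein of interest in E. coli as a fusion with an N-terminal His6-CUbo(K63R) module. It is propagated through a ColE1/pBR322-type origin with the associated bom and rop elements (the catalogue lists it as high copy) and selected with kanamycin via the aph(3')-Ia gene. An f1 origin is also present, along with short tetracycline-resistance remnants inherited from the pBR322 lineage.

The expression cassette follows the standard pET layout: a T7 promoter directly followed by a lac operator, the T7 gene 10 ribosome binding site, the coding region and a T7 terminator, with a plasmid-borne lacI gene supplying repressor. Transcription therefore depends on a host providing T7 RNA polymerase and is induced with IPTG. Within the coding region, the annotation detects a short histidine tag segment (matched as a fragment of a composite tag), then human FKBP12 (FKBP1A), then a fragment of Saccharomyces cerevisiae ubiquitin. This suggests that CUbo consists of FKBP joined to a partial ubiquitin, presumably the C-terminal portion, carrying the K63R substitution named in the title, although the record does not define the module explicitly. The multiple cloning site lies downstream, where a gene can be inserted in frame. A further His-tag fragment annotated before the terminator is probably the optional C-terminal tag of the pET24a backbone.

No insert is present. The associated publication describes an inducible, linkage-specific polyubiquitylation tool, so the plasmid likely serves to make recombinant CUbo-tagged substrates for that system.
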