Addgene plasmid #212727: pET24a-His6-CUbo(K63R)-MCS
Purpose: (Empty Backbone) Bacterial expression of a protein of interest with N-terminal His6-CUbo(K63R)-fusion, contains multiple cloning site
Depositing lab: Helle Ulrich. Depositing organization: Institut fuer Molekulare Biologie (IMB Mainz). Publication: Ubiquiton-An inducible, linkage-specific polyubiquitylation tool. Renz C, Asimaki E, Meister C, Albanese V, Petriukov K, Krapoth NC, Wegmann S, Wollscheid HP, Wong RP, Fulzele A, Chen JX, Leon S, Ulrich HD. Mol Cell. 2024 Jan 18;84(2):386-400.e11. doi: 10.1016/j.molcel.2023.11.016. Epub 2023 Dec 15. PubMed 38103558.
Backbone
  Vector backbone: pET24a
  Vector type: Bacterial Expression
Growth in bacteria
  Bacterial resistance: Kanamycin, 50 μg/mL
  Growth temperature: 37°C
  Growth strain: Top10
  Copy number: High Copy
Gene/Insert
  Gene/Insert name: None
Terms and licenses: Academic/Nonprofit Terms; Industry Terms: Not Available to Industry
Depositor comments: pHU5797
How to cite: pET24a-His6-CUbo(K63R)-MCS was a gift from Helle Ulrich (Addgene plasmid # 212727 ; http://n2t.net/addgene:212727 ; RRID:Addgene_212727)
